>Addgene plasmid #80885 | pcDNA3-ALK7 wt | addgene partial sequence | sequence record 157780 | BGH-rev 5'-TAGAAGGCACAGTCGAGG-3'
CCTATAGAATAGGGCCCTCTAGAGTCGACCTAGAGGCTAGCATAATCAGGAACATCATACGGATAACCCT
CGAGGGCCTTACAGTCTTCCTTGACACACAGCTGAGAAATGGTCTTCTTCACGCGCAGGGCGGTCAGGCG
AGCTGCCCCGTTGGCATACCAGCACTCACGCATTATTCTTCCCATGACCCGGAGCGCCTCACAGCTTTGC
CACTGGTTTGGGAGATTTGGTCGGAGTTTCTGATCACAAACGACCTTCCTCATTTCCTCTATGGAAGGAT
CTGAAGGCACCATGTCATAATAAGGCAACTGGTACTCTTCAACAAGTCCTCCAACTGAACACCTTCGAGC
TATTTCCCAGTAAACCAGCCCCACCGAATAGATGTCAGCTCGCTTGAAGGACTCAAAGATGTTGACGTTC
ATTGTATCATCAAGCATTTCGGGAGCCATATACCTCTTGGTTCCCACTTTAGGATTCTGGGGTATATCTA
TAGTGTTCATGATAGAATCATGTTTCACAGCCAGCCCTAAGTCAGCTATGGCACAAGTGTCACACTTTTT
GACTAAGATATTCTTTGACTTTATATCTCGGTGAGCAATAGCAGGCTTACCTTGAGTGCCCACGATCTCC
ATGTGTAGGTGAGCCAGACCACTCGCTATTGAAAGCGCCAACTTGACCATTCCAGCCACGGTCACTATGT
TTCTATTCAAATAGTCATATAAGGAGCCCTGCTCGTGATACTCTGACACAAGCCAAAGCTGAGTCCAGGT
TCCATTATCTTTGTTGTCGGCCGCGATGAAACCGAGAATATTCTCATGTCTCAGCATTACCGTCTGATAA
