>Addgene plasmid #80885 | pcDNA3-ALK7 wt | addgene partial sequence | sequence record 157781 | CMV-F 5'-CGCAAATGGGCGGTAGGCGTG-3'
AGCAGAGCTCTCTGGCTACTAGAGAACCCACTGCTTACTGGCTTATCGAAATTAATACGACTCACTATAG
GGAGACCCAAGCTTGGTACCGAGCTCGGATCCACTAGTAACGGCCGCCAGTGTGCTGGAATTCCACCATG
ACCCCAGCAAGCCGCTCCGCACTGAGCCTGGCCCTCCTGCTGGTGGCACTGGCCTCCGACCTTGCGGCAG
GACTGAAGTGTGTGTGTCTTTTGTGTGATTCCTCAAACTTTACCTGCCAAACCGAAGGAGCATGCTGGGC
CTCTGTCATGCTAACCAACGGGAAAGAACAGGTGATCAAATCGTGCGTGTCCCTCCCGGAACTAAATGCT
CAGGTCTTCTGTCACAGTTCCAACAACGTGACCAAGACCGAATGTTGCTTCACAGACTTCTGCAACAACA
TCACTCTGCACCTTCCCACAGCATCTCCAGATGCCCCTAGACTTGGCCCCACAGAGCTGACAGTTGTTAT
CACTGTACCTGTTTGCCTCCTGTCCATCGCAGCCATGCTAACGATATGGGCCTGCCAGGACCGCCAGTGC
ACATACAGGAAGACCAAGAGACACAATGTGGAGGAACCACTGGCAGAGTACAGCCTTGTCAATGCTGGAA
AAACCCTCAAAGATCTGATTTATGATGCCACTGCCTCGGGCTCAGGATCTGGCCTGCCTCTTTTGGTTCA
AAGAACCATCGCAAGGACAATTGTACTTCAAGAAATCGTAGGAAAAGGTCGGTTTGGGGAAGTGTGGCAC
GGAAGATGGTGTGGAGAAGATGTGGCTGTGAAAATATTCTCCTCCAGAGATGAGAGATCTTGGTTCCGTG
AGGCAGAAATTTATCAGACGGTAATGCTGAGACATGAGAATATTCTCGGTT
