[The description below was written by a language model from this plasmid's Addgene catalogue record.]
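Description:
pcDNA3-ALK7 wt is a mammalian expression plasmid built on the pcDNA3 backbone that carries the wild-type rat ALK7 coding sequence, also known as Acvr1c or activin A receptor type 1C. ALK7 is a type I serine/threonine kinase receptor of the TGF-β superfamily that signals through Smad proteins in response to activin- and nodal-type ligands. The insert was placed between EcoRI and XhoI sites, both of which remain intact, so the cDNA can be excised or transferred with the same enzymes. Transcription is driven by the strong constitutive CMV promoter. The use of a BGH reverse sequencing primer is consistent with the bovine growth hormone polyadenylation signal that normally lies downstream of the pcDNA3 cloning site. The receptor is expressed with a C-terminal HA epitope tag, recorded as supplied by the backbone, which allows detection or immunoprecipitation with anti-HA antibodies without a receptor-specific antibody.

The plasmid is maintained in E. coli at high copy number under ampicillin selection. Standard pcDNA3 also carries a neomycin resistance cassette for G418 selection of stable mammalian lines, but the record provides no feature table and does not list a mammalian marker, so this cannot be confirmed here. The stated purpose is simply mammalian expression of wild-type ALK7. The associated publication concerns functional effects of Smad4 mutations, which suggests use in transfection studies of TGF-β family receptor-to-Smad signalling. The "wt" designation suggests it may serve as the reference for mutant versions of the receptor, although the record describes no such variants.
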