Addgene plasmid #80885: pcDNA3-ALK7 wt
Purpose: mammalian expression of ALK7 WT
Depositing lab: Aristidis Moustakas. Depositing organization: Ludwig Institute For Cancer Research, Uppsala Branch. Publication: Functional consequences of tumorigenic missense mutations in the amino-terminal domain of Smad4. Moren A, Itoh S, Moustakas A, Dijke P, Heldin CH. Oncogene. 2000 Sep 7;19(38):4396-404. 10.1038/sj.onc.1203798 PubMed 10980615.
Backbone
  Vector backbone: pcDNA3
  Vector type: Mammalian Expression
Growth in bacteria
  Bacterial resistance: Ampicillin, 100 μg/mL
  Growth temperature: 37°C
  Growth strain: DH5alpha
  Copy number: High Copy
Gene/Insert
  Gene/Insert name: ALK7 (alt names: Acvr1c; activin A receptor type 1C)
  Species: R. norvegicus (rat)
  Entrez Gene: Acvr1c (a.k.a. Alk-7, Alk7, habrec1)
  Promoter: CMV
  Tag / fusion protein: HA (C terminal on backbone)
  Cloning method: Restriction Enzyme; 5′ cloning site EcoRI (not destroyed); 3′ cloning site XhoI (not destroyed)
  Sequencing primers: 5′ CMV-F; 3′ BGH-rev
Terms and licenses: Academic/Nonprofit Terms; Industry Terms: Not Available to Industry
How to cite: pcDNA3-ALK7 wt was a gift from Aristidis Moustakas (Addgene plasmid # 80885 ; http://n2t.net/addgene:80885 ; RRID:Addgene_80885)
